Addgene plasmid #157595: pD649-HAsp-L1CAM-COMP5AP-AviTag-9xHis
Purpose: Mammalian expression of cell-surface protein extracellular domain fused to COMP5AP-AviTag-9xHis. Protein is secreted from cells.
Depositing lab: Chris Garcia. Depositing organization: Stanford University. Publication: A Human IgSF Cell-Surface Interactome Reveals a Complex Network of Protein-Protein Interactions. Wojtowicz WM, Vielmetter J, Fernandes RA, Siepe DH, Eastman CL, Chisholm GB, Cox S, Klock H, Anderson PW, Rue SM, Miller JJ, Glaser SM, Bragstad ML, Vance J, Lam AW, Lesley SA, Zinn K, Garcia KC. Cell. 2020 Aug 20;182(4):1027-1043.e17. doi: 10.1016/j.cell.2020.07.025. PubMed 32822567.
Backbone
  Vector backbone: pD649
  Backbone size w/o insert (bp): 7153
  Vector type: Mammalian Expression
Growth in bacteria
  Bacterial resistance: Ampicillin, 100 μg/mL
  Growth temperature: 37°C
  Growth strain: DH5alpha
  Copy number: High Copy
Gene/Insert
  Gene/Insert name: L1CAM
  Species: H. sapiens (human)
  Insert size (bp): 3303
  Entrez Gene: L1CAM (a.k.a. CAML1, CD171, HSAS, HSAS1, HYCX, MASA, MIC5, N-CAM-L1, N-CAML1, NCAM-L1, S10, SPG1)
  Promoter: CMV/SP6
  Tag / fusion protein: COMP5AP-AviTag-9xHis (C terminal on backbone)
  Cloning method: Restriction Enzyme; 5′ cloning site GCGGCCGC (not destroyed); 3′ cloning site GGCGCGCC (not destroyed)
  Sequencing primers: 5′ ATTTAGGTGACACTATAG; 3′ CGTCGCACTCCATCACGGTG
Resource information
  A portion of this plasmid was derived from a plasmid made by: synthesis by ThermoFisher
Terms and licenses: Academic/Nonprofit Terms; Industry Terms: Not Available to Industry
Depositor comments: Some plasmids in this collection may have an IS4-like element ISVsa5 family transposase upstream of the CMV promoter.
How to cite: pD649-HAsp-L1CAM-COMP5AP-AviTag-9xHis was a gift from Chris Garcia (Addgene plasmid # 157595 ; http://n2t.net/addgene:157595 ; RRID:Addgene_157595)
