[The description below was written by a language model from this plasmid's Addgene catalogue record and pLannotate feature annotations shown in this document.]
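Description:
pD649-HAsp-L1CAM-COMP5AP-AviTag-9xHis is a mammalian expression plasmid of about 10.5 kb, built on the pD649 backbone, that produces a secreted, multimerised form of the extracellular domain of human L1CAM, a neural immunoglobulin-superfamily cell adhesion molecule. It is propagated in E. coli as a high-copy plasmid through a ColE1/pUC-type origin and selected with ampicillin via the bla gene. The annotation also detects an SV40 promoter/EM7 promoter cassette driving a puromycin N-acetyltransferase sequence followed by an SV40 poly(A) signal, which would allow drug selection in mammalian cells, although the record does not list this as an intended use. Short fragments of KanR, lacZα, ble and f1 ori are annotated as well and appear to be backbone remnants.

Expression is driven by the CMV immediate-early enhancer and promoter with a partial CMV intron A, followed by an SP6 promoter that also serves as a sequencing primer site. The open reading frame begins with a signal peptide (named HAsp in the construct, though the annotation tool matches part of it to an IgH signal sequence) that directs the protein into the secretory pathway. The L1CAM ectodomain, cloned between preserved NotI and AscI sites, is fused at its C terminus to a rat COMP coiled-coil segment, which assembles into pentamers, then to human placental alkaline phosphatase, an AviTag for enzymatic biotinylation and a polyhistidine tag (9xHis by name; annotated as 8xHis). A bGH poly(A) signal ends the transcript. Pentamerisation raises avidity and the phosphatase provides an enzymatic readout, which suits the protein to use as a probe in binding screens for cell-surface protein interactions. The depositor notes that some plasmids in this collection may carry an IS4-like transposase insertion upstream of the CMV promoter; none is annotated here.
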