Features (pLannotate 1.2.2; 24 found; start..end, strand, type, name):
    119..143     -  CDS            KanR (fragment): aminoglycoside phosphotransferase; aph(3')-Ia; confers resistance to kanamycin
    254..842     +  rep_origin     ori: high-copy-number ColE1/pMB1/pBR322/pUC origin of replication
   1067..1084    +  terminator     rrnB T2 terminator (fragment): transcription terminator T2 from the E. coli rrnB gene
   1109..1128    -  CDS            lacZα (fragment): LacZα fragment of β-galactosidase; lacZ fragment
   1584..1600    +  protein_bind   lac operator: The lac repressor binds to the lac operator to inhibit transcription in E. coli. This inhibition can be relieved by adding lactose or isopropyl-β-D-thiogalactopyranoside (IPTG). lac repressor encoded by lacI
   1843..2146    +  enhancer       CMV enhancer: human cytomegalovirus immediate early enhancer
   2147..2350    +  promoter       CMV promoter: human cytomegalovirus (CMV) immediate early promoter
   2486..2529    +  intron         CMV intron (fragment): modified intron A from human cytomegalovirus
   2581..2599    +  promoter       SP6 promoter: promoter for bacteriophage SP6 RNA polymerase
   2603..2640    +  CDS            IgH signal sequence (fragment): signal sequence from the mouse immunoglobulin heavy chain variable region
   2701..6054    +  CDS            L1CAM (fragment): L1CAM_HUMAN - Also known as CAML1, MIC5. Experimental evidence at protein level: Swiss-Prot protein existence level 1. Neural cell adhesion molecule involved in the dynamics of cell adhesion and in the generation of transmembrane signals at tyrosine kinase receptors. During brain development, critical in multiple processes, including neuronal migration, axonal growth and fasciculation, and synaptogenesis. In the mature brain, plays a role in the dynamics of neuronal structure and function, including synaptic plasticity. From Homo sapiens (Human).
   6148..6327    +  CDS            Comp (fragment): COMP_RAT - Experimental evidence at protein level: Swiss-Prot protein existence level 1. May play a role in the structural integrity of cartilage via its interaction with other extracellular matrix proteins such as the collagens and fibronectin. Can mediate the interaction of chondrocytes with the cartilage extracellular matrix through interaction with cell surface integrin receptors. Could play a role in the pathogenesis of osteoarthritis. Potent suppressor of apoptosis in both primary chondrocytes and transformed cells. Suppresses apoptosis by blocking the activation of caspase-3 and by indu
   6315..7767    +  CDS            SEAP (fragment): secreted alkaline phosphatase from human placenta The natural enzyme has a C-terminal transmembrane sequence that is replaced by a GPI anchor.
   7792..7833    +  CDS            AviTag™ (fragment): peptide tag that allows for enzymatic biotinylation
   7837..7860    +  CDS            8xHis: 8xHis affinity tag
   8006..8117    +  polyA_signal   bGH poly(A) signal: bovine growth hormone polyadenylation signal
   8118..8226    +  rep_origin     f1 ori (fragment): f1 bacteriophage origin of replication; arrow indicates direction of (+) strand synthesis
   8240..8569    +  promoter       SV40 promoter: SV40 enhancer and early promoter
   8617..8664    +  promoter       EM7 promoter: synthetic bacterial promoter&nbsp
   8683..9282    +  CDS            PuroR (fragment): puromycin N-acetyltransferase; pac from Streptomyces; confers resistance to puromycin
   9292..9417    +  CDS            ble (fragment): BLE_KLEPN - Experimental evidence at protein level: Swiss-Prot protein existence level 1. Binding protein with a strong affinity to the bleomycin family of antibiotics. Binds to CL990; an antimitotic-antibiotic compound. From Klebsiella pneumoniae.
   9412..9533    +  polyA_signal   SV40 poly(A) signal: SV40 polyadenylation signal
   9586..10446   -  CDS            AmpR: β-lactamase; bla; confers resistance to ampicillin, carbenicillin, and related antibiotics
  10449..89      -  promoter       AmpR promoter (fragment) (across the origin): bla
>Addgene plasmid #157595 | pD649-HAsp-L1CAM-COMP5AP-AviTag-9xHis | addgene full sequence | sequence record 434526 | Addgene NGS Result
TTTCAATATTATTGAAGCATTTATCAGGGTTATTGTCTCATGAGCGGATACATATTTGAATGTATTTAGA
AAAATAAACAAATAGGGGTCAGTGTTACAACCAATTAACCAATTCTGAACATTATCGCGAGCCCATTTAT
ACCTGAATATGGCTCATAACACCCCTTGCTCATGACCAAAATCCCTTAACGTGAGTTACGCGCGCGTCGT
TCCACTGAGCGTCAGACCCCGTAGAAAAGATCAAAGGATCTTCTTGAGATCCTTTTTTTCTGCGCGTAAT
CTGCTGCTTGCAAACAAAAAAACCACCGCTACCAGCGGTGGTTTGTTTGCCGGATCAAGAGCTACCAACT
CTTTTTCCGAAGGTAACTGGCTTCAGCAGAGCGCAGATACCAAATACTGTTCTTCTAGTGTAGCCGTAGT
TAGCCCACCACTTCAAGAACTCTGTAGCACCGCCTACATACCTCGCTCTGCTAATCCTGTTACCAGTGGC
TGCTGCCAGTGGCGATAAGTCGTGTCTTACCGGGTTGGACTCAAGACGATAGTTACCGGATAAGGCGCAG
CGGTCGGGCTGAACGGGGGGTTCGTGCACACAGCCCAGCTTGGAGCGAACGACCTACACCGAACTGAGAT
ACCTACAGCGTGAGCTATGAGAAAGCGCCACGCTTCCCGAAGGGAGAAAGGCGGACAGGTATCCGGTAAG
CGGCAGGGTCGGAACAGGAGAGCGCACGAGGGAGCTTCCAGGGGGAAACGCCTGGTATCTTTATAGTCCT
GTCGGGTTTCGCCACCTCTGACTTGAGCGTCGATTTTTGTGATGCTCGTCAGGGGGGCGGAGCCTATGGA
AAAACGCCAGCAACGCGGCCTTTTTACGGTTCCTGGCCTTTTGCTGGCCTTTTGCTCACATGTTCTTTCC
TGCGTTATCCCCTGATTCTGTGGATAACCGTATTACCGCCTTTGAGTGAGCTGATACCGCTCGCCGCAGC
CGAACGACCGAGCGCAGCGAGTCAGTGAGCGAGGAAGCGGAAGGCGAGAGTAGGGAACTGCCAGGCATCA
AACTAAGCAGAAGGCCCCTGACGGATGGCCTTTTTGCGTTTCTACAAACTCTTTCTGTGTTGTAAAACGA
CGGCCAGTCTTAAGCTCGGGCCCCCTGGGCGGTTCTGATAACGAGTAATCGTTAATCCGCAAATAACGTA
AAAACCCGCTTCGGCGGGTTTTTTTATGGGGGGAGTTTAGGGAAAGAGCATTTGTCAGAATATTTAAGGG
CGCCTGTCACTTTGCTTGATATATGAGAATTATTTAACCTTATAAATGAGAAAAAAGCAACGCACTTTAA
ATAAGATACGTTGCTTTTTCGATTGATGAACACCTATAATTAAACTATTCATCTATTATTTATGATTTTT
TGTATATACAATATTTCTAGTTTGTTAAAGAGAATTAAGAAAATAAATCTCGAAAATAATAAAGGGAAAA
TCAGTTTTTGATATCAAAATTATACATGTCAACGATAATACAAAATATAATACAAACTATAAGATGTTAT
CAGTATTTATTATCATTTAGAATAAATTTTGTGTCGCCCTTAATTGTGAGCGGATAACAATTACGAGCTT
CATGCACAGTGGCGTTGACTCAATATTGGCCATTAGCCATATTATTCATTGGTTATATAGCATAAATCAA
TATTGGCTATTGGCCATTGCATACGTTGTATCTATATCATAATATGTACATTTATATTGGCTCATGTCCA
ATATGACCGCCATGTTGGCATTGATTATTGACTAGTTATTAATAGTAATCAATTACGGGGTCATTAGTTC
ATAGCCCATATATGGAGTTCCGCGTTACATAACTTACGGTAAATGGCCCGCCTGGCTGACCGCCCAACGA
CCCCCGCCCATTGACGTCAATAATGACGTATGTTCCCATAGTAACGCCAATAGGGACTTTCCATTGACGT
CAATGGGTGGAGTATTTACGGTAAACTGCCCACTTGGCAGTACATCAAGTGTATCATATGCCAAGTACGC
CCCCTATTGACGTCAATGACGGTAAATGGCCCGCCTGGCATTATGCCCAGTACATGACCTTATGGGACTT
TCCTACTTGGCAGTACATCTACGTATTAGTCATCGCTATTACCATGGTGATGCGGTTTTGGCAGTACATC
AATGGGCGTGGATAGCGGTTTGACTCACGGGGATTTCCAAGTCTCCACCCCATTGACGTCAATGGGAGTT
TGTTTTGGCACCAAAATCAACGGGACTTTCCAAAATGTCGTAACAACTCCGCCCCATTGACGCAAATGGG
CGGTAGGCGTGTACGGTGGGAGGTCTATATAAGCAGAGCTCGTTTAGTGAACCGTCAGATCGCCTGGAGA
CGCCATCCACGCTGTTTTGACCTCCATAGAAGACACCGGGACCGATCCAGCCTCCGCGGCCGGGAACGGT
GCATTGGAACGCGGATTCCCCGTGCCAAGAGTGACGTAAGTACCGCCTATAGAGTCTATAGGCCCACCCC
CTTGGCTTCGTTAGAACGCGGCTACAATTAATACATAACCTTATGTATCATACACATACGATTTAGGTGA
CACTATAGAATAACATCCACTTTGCCTTTCTCTCCACAGGTGTCCACTCCCAGGTCCAACTGCACCTCGG
TTCTATCGAAAACGCGCCTGCTAGCGCCACCATGAAGACCATCATTGCCCTGAGCTACATCTTCTGCCTG
GTGTTCGCTGCGGCCGCCATTCAGATCCCTGAGGAATATGAGGGCCACCACGTGATGGAACCTCCAGTGA
TTACCGAGCAGAGCCCTCGGAGACTGGTGGTGTTCCCTACCGACGATATCAGCCTGAAGTGCGAGGCCTC
TGGAAAGCCCGAGGTGCAGTTCAGATGGACCAGAGATGGCGTGCACTTCAAGCCCAAAGAGGAACTGGGC
GTCACCGTGTATCAGAGCCCACACAGCGGCAGCTTTACCATCACCGGCAACAACAGCAACTTCGCCCAGC
GGTTCCAGGGCATCTACAGATGCTTTGCCAGCAACAAGCTGGGCACCGCCATGAGCCACGAGATTAGACT
TATGGCCGAAGGCGCCCCTAAGTGGCCCAAAGAAACAGTGAAGCCCGTGGAAGTGGAAGAGGGCGAATCT
GTGGTGCTGCCCTGTAATCCTCCTCCTTCCGCCGAACCTCTGCGGATCTACTGGATGAACAGCAAGATCC
TGCACATCAAGCAGGACGAGCGCGTGACAATGGGCCAGAACGGCAACCTGTACTTCGCCAACGTGCTGAC
CAGCGACAACCACAGCGATTACATCTGCCACGCTCACTTCCCCGGCACCAGAACCATCATCCAGAAAGAG
CCCATCGACCTGAGAGTGAAGGCCACCAACAGCATGATCGACAGAAAGCCCAGACTGCTGTTCCCCACCA
ATAGCAGCTCTCACCTGGTGGCTCTGCAGGGACAACCTCTGGTGCTGGAATGTATCGCCGAGGGCTTCCC
CACACCTACCATTAAGTGGCTGAGGCCTTCTGGCCCCATGCCTGCCGATAGAGTGACCTACCAGAATCAC
AACAAGACCCTGCAGCTGCTGAAAGTGGGCGAAGAGGACGATGGCGAGTACAGATGTCTGGCCGAGAATA
GCCTGGGAAGCGCCAGACACGCCTACTACGTGACAGTGGAAGCCGCTCCTTACTGGCTGCACAAGCCTCA
GTCTCACCTGTATGGACCTGGCGAGACAGCCAGACTGGATTGTCAGGTTCAGGGCAGACCTCAGCCAGAA
GTGACTTGGAGAATCAACGGCATCCCTGTGGAAGAACTGGCCAAGGACCAGAAGTACAGAATCCAGAGAG
GCGCCCTGATCCTGAGCAACGTGCAGCCTAGCGATACCATGGTCACCCAGTGCGAAGCCAGAAACAGACA
TGGCCTGCTGCTGGCCAACGCCTACATCTATGTTGTGCAGCTGCCCGCCAAGATTCTGACCGCCGACAAT
CAGACCTATATGGCCGTGCAGGGAAGCACCGCCTACCTGCTGTGTAAAGCTTTTGGCGCCCCTGTGCCTA
GCGTGCAGTGGCTGGATGAAGATGGCACCACAGTGCTGCAGGATGAGAGATTCTTCCCCTACGCCAATGG
CACCCTGGGCATTAGAGATCTGCAGGCCAACGATACCGGCAGATACTTCTGCCTGGCCGCCAACGATCAG
AACAACGTGACCATCATGGCCAACCTGAAAGTGAAAGACGCCACGCAGATCACACAGGGCCCTAGAAGCA
CCATCGAGAAGAAAGGCAGCAGAGTCACCTTCACCTGTCAAGCCAGCTTCGACCCTAGCCTGCAGCCTTC
TATTACTTGGAGAGGCGACGGCAGGGACCTGCAAGAGCTGGGCGATAGCGACAAGTACTTCATCGAGGAC
GGCCGGCTGGTCATCCACAGCCTGGATTACAGCGACCAGGGCAATTACAGCTGTGTGGCCAGCACCGAGC
TGGACGTTGTGGAAAGTAGAGCACAGCTGCTGGTTGTGGGAAGCCCAGGACCTGTTCCTAGACTGGTGCT
GAGCGATCTGCATCTGCTGACACAGAGCCAAGTGCGAGTGTCTTGGAGCCCTGCCGAAGATCACAACGCC
CCTATCGAGAAGTACGACATCGAGTTCGAGGACAAAGAGATGGCCCCTGAGAAGTGGTACAGCCTGGGCA
AAGTGCCCGGCAACCAGACCTCTACAACACTGAAGCTGAGCCCCTACGTGCACTACACCTTCAGAGTGAC
CGCCATCAACAAATACGGCCCTGGCGAGCCTTCTCCAGTGTCCGAAACAGTGGTTACACCTGAGGCCGCT
CCAGAGAAGAACCCCGTGGATGTGAAAGGCGAGGGCAACGAAACCACCAACATGGTCATCACCTGGAAGC
CCCTGCGGTGGATGGATTGGAATGCCCCTCAGGTGCAGTACAGGGTTCAGTGGCGACCACAGGGAACAAG
AGGACCCTGGCAAGAGCAGATCGTGTCCGATCCTTTCCTGGTCGTGTCCAACACCAGCACCTTCGTGCCC
TACGAGATTAAGGTGCAGGCCGTGAATTCCCAAGGCAAGGGACCTGAGCCTCAAGTGACAATCGGCTACA
GCGGCGAGGACTACCCTCAGGCCATTCCTGAGCTGGAAGGCATCGAGATCCTGAACTCTAGCGCCGTGCT
TGTGAAGTGGCGGCCTGTGGATCTGGCCCAAGTGAAAGGACACCTGAGAGGCTACAATGTGACCTATTGG
AGAGAGGGCAGCCAGCGGAAGCACAGCAAGAGACACATCCACAAGGATCATGTGGTGGTGCCTGCCAACA
CCACCTCCGTGATTCTGAGCGGCCTGAGGCCATACAGCAGCTACCATCTGGAAGTGCAGGCTTTCAACGG
CAGAGGCTCTGGCCCTGCCAGCGAGTTTACATTTTCTACCCCTGAGGGCGTGCCAGGACACCCTGAAGCA
CTGCATCTGGAATGCCAGAGCAACACCTCTCTGCTGCTGAGATGGCAGCCTCCTCTGTCTCACAATGGCG
TGCTGACAGGCTACGTGCTGAGCTATCACCCTCTGGACGAAGGCGGAAAGGGCCAGCTGAGCTTCAATCT
GAGAGATCCCGAGCTGCGGACCCACAACCTGACAGATTTGTCTCCCCACCTGAGATACCGGTTCCAGCTG
CAAGCCACTACCAAAGAAGGACCAGGCGAGGCCATCGTCAGAGAAGGTGGAACAATGGCCCTGAGCGGCA
TCAGCGACTTTGGCAATATTTCTGCCACTGCCGGCGAGAACTACAGCGTGGTGTCTTGGGTTCCAAAAGA
GGGCCAGTGCAACTTCCGGTTCCACATCCTGTTTAAGGCCCTGGGAGAAGAGAAAGGCGGAGCCAGTCTG
AGCCCTCAGTACGTGTCCTACAACCAGAGCAGCTACACCCAGTGGGATCTGCAGCCTGACACCGACTACG
AGATCCACCTGTTCAAAGAACGGATGTTCAGACACCAGATGGCCGTCAAGACCAACGGAACTGGCAGAGT
TAGACTGCCTCCTGCCGGCTTTGCCACCGAAGGCGCGCCGGAAGATCAAGTTGATCCAAGATTGATTGAT
GGCAAGGGCGGATCTCTGGAGGTGCTGTTCCAGGGACCAGGCGGAAGCGGCAATCCCGGCGGCGATCTGG
CCCCCCAGATGCTGCGCGAGCTGCAGGAGACCAATGCCGCCCTGCAGGACGTGCGCGAGCTGCTGCGCCA
CCGCGTGAAGGAGATCACCTTCCTGAAGAACACCGTGATGGAGTGCGACGCCTGCGGTATGCAGCCCTCT
AGAGGCTCCGGCTCCATCATCCCAGTTGAGGAGGAGAACCCGGACTTCTGGAACCGCGAGGCAGCCGAGG
CCCTGGGTGCCGCCAAGAAGCTGCAGCCTGCACAGACAGCCGCCAAGAACCTCATCATCTTCCTGGGCGA
TGGGATGGGGGTGTCTACGGTGACAGCTGCCAGGATCCTAAAAGGGCAGAAGAAGGACAAACTGGGGCCT
GAGATACCCCTGGCCATGGACCGCTTCCCATATGTGGCTCTGTCCAAGACATACAATGTAGACAAACATG
TGCCAGACAGTGGAGCCACAGCCACGGCCTACCTGTGCGGGGTCAAGGGCAACTTCCAGACCATTGGCTT
GAGTGCAGCCGCCCGCTTTAACCAGTGCAACACGACACGCGGCAACGAGGTCATCTCCGTGATGAATCGG
GCCAAGAAAGCAGGGAAGTCAGTGGGAGTGGTAACCACCACACGAGTGCAGCACGCCTCGCCAGCCGGCA
CCTACGCCCACACGGTGAACCGCAACTGGTACTCGGACGCCGACGTGCCTGCCTCGGCCCGCCAGGAGGG
GTGCCAGGACATCGCTACGCAGCTCATCTCCAACATGGACATTGACGTGATCCTAGGTGGAGGCCGAAAG
TACATGTTTCGCATGGGAACCCCAGACCCTGAGTACCCAGATGACTACAGCCAAGGTGGGACCAGGCTGG
ACGGGAAGAATCTGGTGCAGGAATGGCTGGCGAAGCGCCAGGGTGCCCGGTATGTGTGGAACCGCACTGA
GCTCATGCAGGCTTCCCTGGACCCGTCTGTGACCCATCTCATGGGTCTCTTTGAGCCTGGAGACATGAAA
TACGAGATCCACCGAGACTCCACACTGGACCCCTCCCTGATGGAGATGACAGAGGCTGCCCTGCGCCTGC
TGAGCAGGAACCCCCGCGGCTTCTTCCTCTTCGTGGAGGGTGGTCGCATCGACCATGGTCATCATGAAAG
CAGGGCTTACCGGGCACTGACTGAGACGATCATGTTCGACGACGCCATTGAGAGGGCGGGCCAGCTCACC
AGCGAGGAGGACACGCTGAGCCTCGTCACTGCCGACCACTCCCACGTCTTCTCCTTCGGAGGCTACCCCC
TGCGAGGGAGCTCCATCTTCGGGCTGGCCCCTGGCAAGGCCCGGGACAGGAAGGCCTACACGGTCCTCCT
ATACGGAAACGGTCCAGGCTATGTGCTCAAGGACGGCGCCCGGCCGGATGTTACCGAGAGCGAGAGCGGG
AGCCCCGAGTATCGGCAGCAGTCAGCAGTGCCCCTGGACGAAGAGACCCACGCAGGCGAGGACGTGGCGG
TGTTCGCGCGCGGCCCGCAGGCGCACCTGGTTCACGGCGTGCAGGAGCAGACCTTCATAGCGCACGTCAT
GGCCTTCGCCGCCTGCCTGGAGCCCTACACCGCCTGCGACCTGGCGCCCCCCGCCGGCACCACCGACGCC
GCGCACCCGGGTGGCGGAGGACTGAACGACATCTTCGAGGCTCAGAAAATCGAATGGCACGAACATCACC
ATCACCATCACCATCACCATTAAGGCCGGCCTGTAGTCACTGGCACAACGCGTTACCCGGTAAGCCAATC
GGGTATACACGGTCGTCATACTGCAGACAGGGTTCTTCTACTTTGCAAGATAGTCTTGAGTAGTAAAATA
AATAGATAGAGAAAATCAGCCTCGACTGTGCCTTCTAGTTGCCAGCCATCTGTTGTTTGCCCCTCCCCCG
TGCCTTCCTTGACCCTGGAAGGTGCCACTCCCACTGTCCTTTCCTAATAAAATGAGGAAATTGCATCACA
ACACTCAACCCTATCTCGGTCTATTCTTTTGATTTATAAGGGATTTTGCCGATTTCGGCCTATTGGTTAA
AAAATGAGCTGATTTAACAAAAATTTAACGCGAATTAATTCTGTGGAATGTGTGTCAGTTAGGGTGTGGA
AAGTCCCCAGGCTCCCCAGCAGGCAGAAGTATGCAAAGCATGCATCTCAATTAGTCAGCAACCAGGTGTG
GAAAGTCCCCAGGCTCCCCAGCAGGCAGAAGTATGCAAAGCATGCATCTCAATTAGTCAGCAACCATAGT
CCCGCCCCTAACTCCGCCCATCCCGCCCCTAACTCCGCCCAGTTCCGCCCATTCTCCGCCCCATGGCTGA
CTAATTTTTTTTATTTATGCAGAGGCCGAGGCCGCCTCTGCCTCTGAGCTATTCCAGAAGTAGTGAGGAG
GCTTTTTTGGAGGCCTAGGCTTTTGCAAAAAGCTCCCGGGAGCTTGTATATCCATTTTCGGATCTGATCA
GCACGTGTTGACAATTAATCATCGGCATAGTATATCGGCATAGTATAATACGACAAGGTGAGGAACTAAA
CCATGACCGAGTACAAGCCCACGGTGCGCCTCGCCACCCGCGACGACGTCCCCAGGGCCGTACGCACCCT
CGCCGCCGCGTTCGCCGACTACCCCGCCACGCGCCACACCGTCGATCCGGACCGCCACATCGAGCGGGTC
ACCGAGCTGCAAGAACTCTTCCTCACGCGCGTCGGGCTCGACATCGGCAAGGTGTGGGTCGCGGACGACG
GCGCCGCGGTGGCGGTCTGGACCACGCCGGAGAGCGTCGAAGCGGGGGCGGTGTTCGCCGAGATCGGCCC
GCGCATGGCCGAGTTGAGCGGTTCCCGGCTGGCCGCGCAGCAACAGATGGAAGGCCTCCTGGCGCCGCAC
CGGCCCAAGGAGCCCGCGTGGTTCCTGGCCACCGTCGGCGTCTCGCCCGACCACCAGGGCAAGGGTCTGG
GCAGCGCCGTCGTGCTCCCCGGAGTGGAGGCGGCCGAGCGCGCCGGGGTGCCCGCCTTCCTGGAGACATC
CGCGCCCCGCAACCTCCCCTTCTACGAGCGGCTCGGCTTCACCGTCACCGCCGACGTCGAGGTGCCCGAA
GGACCGCGCACCTGGTGCATGACCCGCAAGCCCGGTGCCTGACACGTGCTACGAGATTTCGATTCCACCG
CCGCCTTCTATGAAAGGTTGGGCTTCGGAATCGTTTTCCGGGACGCCGGCTGGATGATCCTCCAGCGCGG
GGATCTCATGCTGGAGTTCTTCGCCCACCCCAACTTGTTTATTGCAGCTTATAATGGTTACAAATAAAGC
AATAGCATCACAAATTTCACAAATAAAGCATTTTTTTCACTGCATTCTAGTTGTGGTTTGTCCAAACTCA
TCAATGTATCTTATCATGTCTGTATACCGTCGACCTCTAGCTAGAGCTTGGCGTAATCATGGTCATTACC
AATGCTTAATCAGTGAGGCACCTATCTCAGCGATCTGTCTATTTCGTTCATCCATAGTTGCCTGACTCCC
CGTCGTGTAGATAACTACGATACGGGAGGGCTTACCATCTGGCCCCAGCGCTGCGATGATACCGCGAGAA
CCACGCTCACCGGCTCCGGATTTATCAGCAATAAACCAGCCAGCCGGAAGGGCCGAGCGCAGAAGTGGTC
CTGCAACTTTATCCGCCTCCATCCAGTCTATTAATTGTTGCCGGGAAGCTAGAGTAAGTAGTTCGCCAGT
TAATAGTTTGCGCAACGTTGTTGCCATCGCTACAGGCATCGTGGTGTCACGCTCGTCGTTTGGTATGGCT
TCATTCAGCTCCGGTTCCCAACGATCAAGGCGAGTTACATGATCCCCCATGTTGTGCAAAAAAGCGGTTA
GCTCCTTCGGTCCTCCGATCGTTGTCAGAAGTAAGTTGGCCGCAGTGTTATCACTCATGGTTATGGCAGC
ACTGCATAATTCTCTTACTGTCATGCCATCCGTAAGATGCTTTTCTGTGACTGGTGAGTACTCAACCAAG
TCATTCTGAGAATAGTGTATGCGGCGACCGAGTTGCTCTTGCCCGGCGTCAATACGGGATAATACCGCGC
CACATAGCAGAACTTTAAAAGTGCTCATCATTGGAAAACGTTCTTCGGGGCGAAAACTCTCAAGGATCTT
ACCGCTGTTGAGATCCAGTTCGATGTAACCCACTCGTGCACCCAACTGATCTTCAGCATCTTTTACTTTC
ACCAGCGTTTCTGGGTGAGCAAAAACAGGAAGGCAAAATGCCGCAAAAAAGGGAATAAGGGCGACACGGA
AATGTTGAATACTCATATTCTTCCTT
