>Addgene plasmid #157595 | pD649-HAsp-L1CAM-COMP5AP-AviTag-9xHis | depositor partial sequence | sequence record 304300 | insert (extracellular domain)
ATTCAGATCCCTGAGGAATATGAGGGCCACCACGTGATGGAACCTCCAGTGATTACCGAGCAGAGCCCTC
GGAGACTGGTGGTGTTCCCTACCGACGATATCAGCCTGAAGTGCGAGGCCTCTGGAAAGCCCGAGGTGCA
GTTCAGATGGACCAGAGATGGCGTGCACTTCAAGCCCAAAGAGGAACTGGGCGTCACCGTGTATCAGAGC
CCACACAGCGGCAGCTTTACCATCACCGGCAACAACAGCAACTTCGCCCAGCGGTTCCAGGGCATCTACA
GATGCTTTGCCAGCAACAAGCTGGGCACCGCCATGAGCCACGAGATTAGACTTATGGCCGAAGGCGCCCC
TAAGTGGCCCAAAGAAACAGTGAAGCCCGTGGAAGTGGAAGAGGGCGAATCTGTGGTGCTGCCCTGTAAT
CCTCCTCCTTCCGCCGAACCTCTGCGGATCTACTGGATGAACAGCAAGATCCTGCACATCAAGCAGGACG
AGCGCGTGACAATGGGCCAGAACGGCAACCTGTACTTCGCCAACGTGCTGACCAGCGACAACCACAGCGA
TTACATCTGCCACGCTCACTTCCCCGGCACCAGAACCATCATCCAGAAAGAGCCCATCGACCTGAGAGTG
AAGGCCACCAACAGCATGATCGACAGAAAGCCCAGACTGCTGTTCCCCACCAATAGCAGCTCTCACCTGG
TGGCTCTGCAGGGACAACCTCTGGTGCTGGAATGTATCGCCGAGGGCTTCCCCACACCTACCATTAAGTG
GCTGAGGCCTTCTGGCCCCATGCCTGCCGATAGAGTGACCTACCAGAATCACAACAAGACCCTGCAGCTG
CTGAAAGTGGGCGAAGAGGACGATGGCGAGTACAGATGTCTGGCCGAGAATAGCCTGGGAAGCGCCAGAC
ACGCCTACTACGTGACAGTGGAAGCCGCTCCTTACTGGCTGCACAAGCCTCAGTCTCACCTGTATGGACC
TGGCGAGACAGCCAGACTGGATTGTCAGGTTCAGGGCAGACCTCAGCCAGAAGTGACTTGGAGAATCAAC
GGCATCCCTGTGGAAGAACTGGCCAAGGACCAGAAGTACAGAATCCAGAGAGGCGCCCTGATCCTGAGCA
ACGTGCAGCCTAGCGATACCATGGTCACCCAGTGCGAAGCCAGAAACAGACATGGCCTGCTGCTGGCCAA
CGCCTACATCTATGTTGTGCAGCTGCCCGCCAAGATTCTGACCGCCGACAATCAGACCTATATGGCCGTG
CAGGGAAGCACCGCCTACCTGCTGTGTAAAGCTTTTGGCGCCCCTGTGCCTAGCGTGCAGTGGCTGGATG
AAGATGGCACCACAGTGCTGCAGGATGAGAGATTCTTCCCCTACGCCAATGGCACCCTGGGCATTAGAGA
TCTGCAGGCCAACGATACCGGCAGATACTTCTGCCTGGCCGCCAACGATCAGAACAACGTGACCATCATG
GCCAACCTGAAAGTGAAAGACGCCACGCAGATCACACAGGGCCCTAGAAGCACCATCGAGAAGAAAGGCA
GCAGAGTCACCTTCACCTGTCAAGCCAGCTTCGACCCTAGCCTGCAGCCTTCTATTACTTGGAGAGGCGA
CGGCAGGGACCTGCAAGAGCTGGGCGATAGCGACAAGTACTTCATCGAGGACGGCCGGCTGGTCATCCAC
AGCCTGGATTACAGCGACCAGGGCAATTACAGCTGTGTGGCCAGCACCGAGCTGGACGTTGTGGAAAGTA
GAGCACAGCTGCTGGTTGTGGGAAGCCCAGGACCTGTTCCTAGACTGGTGCTGAGCGATCTGCATCTGCT
GACACAGAGCCAAGTGCGAGTGTCTTGGAGCCCTGCCGAAGATCACAACGCCCCTATCGAGAAGTACGAC
ATCGAGTTCGAGGACAAAGAGATGGCCCCTGAGAAGTGGTACAGCCTGGGCAAAGTGCCCGGCAACCAGA
CCTCTACAACACTGAAGCTGAGCCCCTACGTGCACTACACCTTCAGAGTGACCGCCATCAACAAATACGG
CCCTGGCGAGCCTTCTCCAGTGTCCGAAACAGTGGTTACACCTGAGGCCGCTCCAGAGAAGAACCCCGTG
GATGTGAAAGGCGAGGGCAACGAAACCACCAACATGGTCATCACCTGGAAGCCCCTGCGGTGGATGGATT
GGAATGCCCCTCAGGTGCAGTACAGGGTTCAGTGGCGACCACAGGGAACAAGAGGACCCTGGCAAGAGCA
GATCGTGTCCGATCCTTTCCTGGTCGTGTCCAACACCAGCACCTTCGTGCCCTACGAGATTAAGGTGCAG
GCCGTGAATTCCCAAGGCAAGGGACCTGAGCCTCAAGTGACAATCGGCTACAGCGGCGAGGACTACCCTC
AGGCCATTCCTGAGCTGGAAGGCATCGAGATCCTGAACTCTAGCGCCGTGCTTGTGAAGTGGCGGCCTGT
GGATCTGGCCCAAGTGAAAGGACACCTGAGAGGCTACAATGTGACCTATTGGAGAGAGGGCAGCCAGCGG
AAGCACAGCAAGAGACACATCCACAAGGATCATGTGGTGGTGCCTGCCAACACCACCTCCGTGATTCTGA
GCGGCCTGAGGCCATACAGCAGCTACCATCTGGAAGTGCAGGCTTTCAACGGCAGAGGCTCTGGCCCTGC
CAGCGAGTTTACATTTTCTACCCCTGAGGGCGTGCCAGGACACCCTGAAGCACTGCATCTGGAATGCCAG
AGCAACACCTCTCTGCTGCTGAGATGGCAGCCTCCTCTGTCTCACAATGGCGTGCTGACAGGCTACGTGC
TGAGCTATCACCCTCTGGACGAAGGCGGAAAGGGCCAGCTGAGCTTCAATCTGAGAGATCCCGAGCTGCG
GACCCACAACCTGACAGATTTGTCTCCCCACCTGAGATACCGGTTCCAGCTGCAAGCCACTACCAAAGAA
GGACCAGGCGAGGCCATCGTCAGAGAAGGTGGAACAATGGCCCTGAGCGGCATCAGCGACTTTGGCAATA
TTTCTGCCACTGCCGGCGAGAACTACAGCGTGGTGTCTTGGGTTCCAAAAGAGGGCCAGTGCAACTTCCG
GTTCCACATCCTGTTTAAGGCCCTGGGAGAAGAGAAAGGCGGAGCCAGTCTGAGCCCTCAGTACGTGTCC
TACAACCAGAGCAGCTACACCCAGTGGGATCTGCAGCCTGACACCGACTACGAGATCCACCTGTTCAAAG
AACGGATGTTCAGACACCAGATGGCCGTCAAGACCAACGGAACTGGCAGAGTTAGACTGCCTCCTGCCGG
CTTTGCCACCGAA
